>Addgene plasmid #207989 | pAAV-CaMKIIa-HA-eLACCO2.1-NGR | addgene full sequence | sequence record 414442 | Addgene NGS Result
CTATGGAAAAACGCCAGCAACGCGGCCTTTTTACGGTTCCTGGCCTTTTGCTGGCCTTTTGCTCACATGT
CCTGCAGGCAGCTGCGCGCTCGCTCGCTCACTGAGGCCGCCCGGGCGTCGGGCGACCTTTGGTCGCCCGG
CCTCAGTGAGCGAGCGAGCGCGCAGAGAGGGAGTGGCCAACTCCATCACTAGGGGTTCCTGCGGCCGCAC
GCGTTTAACATTATGGCCTTAGGTCACTTCATCTCCATGGGGTTCTTCTTCTGATTTTCTAGAAAATGAG
ATGGGGGTGCAGAGAGCTTCCTCAGTGACCTGCCCAGGGTCACATCAGAAATGTCAGAGCTAGAACTTGA
ACTCAGATTACTAATCTTAAATTCCATGCCTTGGGGGCATGCAAGTACGATATACAGAAGGAGTGAACTC
ATTAGGGCAGATGACCAATGAGTTTAGGAAAGAAGAGTCCAGGGCAGGGTACATCTACACCACCCGCCCA
GCCCTGGGTGAGTCCAGCCACGTTCACCTCATTATAGTTGCCTCTCTCCAGTCCTACCTTGACGGGAAGC
ACAAGCAGAAACTGGGACAGGAGCCCCAGGAGACCAAATCTTCATGGTCCCTCTGGGAGGATGGGTGGGG
AGAGCTGTGGCAGAGGCCTCAGGAGGGGCCCTGCTGCTCAGTGGTGACAGATAGGGGTGAGAAAGCAGAC
AGAGTCATTCCGTCAGCATTCTGGGTCTGTTTGGTACTTCTTCTCACGCTAAGGTGGCGGTGTGATATGC
ACAATGGCTAAAAAGCAGGGAGAGCTGGAAAGAAACAAGGACAGAGACAGAGGCCAAGTCAACCAGACCA
ATTCCCAGAGGAAGCAAAGAAACCATTACAGAGACTACAAGGGGGAAGGGAAGGAGAGATGAATTAGCTT
CCCCTGTAAACCTTAGAACCCAGCTGTTGCCAGGGCAACGGGGCAATACCTGTCTCTTCAGAGGAGATGA
AGTTGCCAGGGTAACTACATCCTGTCTTTCTCAAGGACCATCCCAGAATGTGGCACCCACTAGCCGTTAC
CATAGCAACTGCCTCTTTGCCCCACTTAATCCCATCCCGTCTGTTAAAAGGGCCCTATAGTTGGAGGTGG
GGGAGGTAGGAAGAGCGATGATCACTTGTGGACTAAGTTTGTTCGCATCCCCTTCTCCAACCCCCTCAGT
ACATCACCCTGGGGGAACAGGGTCCACTTGCTCCTGGGCCCACACAGTCCTGCAGTATTGTGTATATAAG
GCCAGGGCAAAGAGGAGCAGGTTTTAAAGTGAAAGGCAGGCAGGTGTTGGGGAGGCAGTTACCGGGGCAA
CGGGAACAGGGCGTTTCGGAGGTGGTTGCCATGGGGACCTGGATGCTGACGAAGGCTCGCGAGGCTGTGA
GCAGCCACAGTGCCCTGCTCAGAAGCCCCAAGCTCGTCAGTCAAGCCGGTTCTCCGTTTGCACTCAGGAG
CACGGGCAGGCGAGTGGCCCCTAGTTCTGGGGGCAGCTCTAGAGCGGTACCGGATCCCTGGCTAGCGTGC
CGCCACCATGGCCTCGAGAATGAAGACCATCATCGCCCTGTCCTACATCTTCTGCCTGGTGCTGGGCAGA
TCTATGTTCTCTCCCTTGGCAGTGGCCCAGGCTCGACGCTATAGGTGGCGCATTCAAACCGCGTGGGATG
CCGGAACAGTAGGCTACAGTCTGTTCCAAAAGTTTACGGAGCGGGTAAAGGAACTGACGGATGGACAGCT
TGAGGTCCAGCCTTTTCCAGCGAGTGCAGTCGTAGGCACGTTTGATATGTTCGACGCGGTCAAGACTGGA
GTTTTGGACGGAATGAATCCTTTCACGATCTATTGGGCAGGGAGGATGCCGGTTACAGCTTTCCTCTCCA
GCTACGCCCTCGGGTTGGACCGACCTGACCAGTGGGAAACATGGTTTTACTCCCTGGGTGGCCTCGACAA
CGCCCGACGAGCCTTTGCCGAGCAAGGCCTCTTCTACGTGGGACCAGTTCAGCACGACCTCAATACAATT
CATTCAAAGAAGCCGATCCGGAGATTTGAGGACTTCAAAGGTGTCAAGCTCCGAGTGCCGGGCGGCATGA
TTGCGGAAGTTTTTGCGGCCGCAGGAGCTTCCACCGTCCTCTTGCCTGGGGGGGAGGTCAACCCCGCTCT
GGAAAGAGGGGTAATAGATTGGAGCCACAACGTCCATATCATGGCCGACAAGCAGAGGAACGGCATCAAG
GCGAACTTCGAGATCCGCCACAGCACCGAGGACGGCGGCGTGCAGCTCGCCTACCACTACCAGCAGAACA
CCCCCATCGGCGACGGCCCCGTGCTGCTGCCCGACAACCACTACCTGAGCACCCAGACCAAACTTACGAA
AGACCCCAACGAGAAGCGCGATCACATGGTCCTGCTGGAGTACGTGACCGCCGCCGGGATCACTCGCGGC
ATGGACGAGCTGTACAAGGGCGGTACCGGAGGGAGAATGGTGAGCAAGGGCGAGGAGCTGTTCACCGGGG
TGGTGCCCATCCTGGTCGAGCTGGACGGCGACGTAAACGGCCACAAGTTCAGCGTGTCCGGCGAGGGTGA
GGGCGATGCCACCTCCGGCAAGCTGTCCCTGAAGTTCATCAGCACCACCGGCAAGCTGCCCGTGCCCTGG
CCCACCCTCGTGACCACCCTGACCTACGGCGTGCAGTGCTTCAGCCGCTACCCCGACCACATGAAGCAGC
ACGACTTCTTCAAGTCGGCCATGCCCGAAGGCTACATCCAGGAGCGCACCATCTTCTTCAAGGACGACGG
CAACTACAAGACCCGCGCCGAGGTGAAGTTCGAGGGCGACACCCTGGTGAACCGCATCGAGCTGAAGGGC
ATCGACTTCAAGGAGGACGGCAACATCCTGGGGCATAAGCTGGAGTACAGCTTTAACGATGGTGGTGCGG
CTGATTTTGTTGGGCCTGCAGTAAACTATAACTTGGGGTTCCATCAGGTGGCAAAGTACATCATAATGGG
GCCTCCAGAGACGCCTGCCATTCATCAACCTGTAGACCTCATGGACTTCACCATAAACCTTAATCGGTGG
CGCAGCCTTCCAAAGCCCCTGCAAGAAAGATTCATCGCGGCGGTTCACGAGTACTCTTGGATTCACTACG
CAGGCATTCAGAAGGCTAATTTGGAGGCGTGGCCGAAATATCGGCAGGCAGGTGTTGAGGTCATCCGGCT
GAGCAACGAGGATGTTAGAAAATTCAGGCGACTCGCTATTCCCATTTGGTTTAAGTGGGCTAAGATGGAT
AACTACTCACGAGAGGCATTCGCGTCTCAACTGGAGTATATGAAAGGTATAGGTTACGTTACGGACGAGG
AATTGAAGGGCTTGGGCCTGGGCTCCACCTCCGGCTCCGGCAAGCCCGGCTCCGGCGAGGGCTCCACCAA
GGGCGAATTCGCAGGTAGTGGTGCATCTGGAACAGGAGATGCAGAAGGATCAGGTGCCCTTCCTGCCCTT
GCATGTAGTCTGGCTCCACTGGGACTGGCATTGGTTCTGTGGACGGTGTTGGGCCCCTGTTAGACTAGTG
CAAAGCTTATCGATAATCAACCTCTGGATTACAAAATTTGTGAAAGATTGACTGGTATTCTTAACTATGT
TGCTCCTTTTACGCTATGTGGATACGCTGCTTTAATGCCTTTGTATCATGCTATTGCTTCCCGTATGGCT
TTCATTTTCTCCTCCTTGTATAAATCCTGGTTGCTGTCTCTTTATGAGGAGTTGTGGCCCGTTGTCAGGC
AACGTGGCGTGGTGTGCACTGTGTTTGCTGACGCAACCCCCACTGGTTGGGGCATTGCCACCACCTGTCA
GCTCCTTTCCGGAACTTTCGCTTTCCCCCTCCCTATTGCCACGGCGGAACTCATCGCCGCCTGCCTTGCC
CGCTGCTGGACAGGGGCTCGGCTGTTGGGCACTGACAATTCCGTGGTGTTGTCGGGGAAATCATCGTCCT
TTCCTTGGCTGCTCGCCTATGTTGCCACCTGGATTCTGCGCGGGACGTCCTTCTGCTACGTCCCTTCGGC
CCTCAATCCAGCGGACCTTCCTTCCCGCGGCCTGCTGCCGGCTCTGCGGCCTCTTCCGCGTCTTCGCCTT
CGCCCTCAGACGAGTCGGATCTCCCTTTGGGCCGCCTCCCCGCATCGATACCGAGCGCTGCTCGAGAGAT
CTACGGGTGGCATCCCTGTGACCCCTCCCCAGTGCCTCTCCTGGCCCTGGAAGTTGCCACTCCAGTGCCC
ACCAGCCTTGTCCTAATAAAATTAAGTTGCATCATTTTGTCTGACTAGGTGTCCTTCTATAATATTATGG
GGTGGAGGGGGGTGGTATGGAGCAAGGGGCAAGTTGGGAAGACAACCTGTAGGGCCTGCGGGGTCTATTG
GGAACCAAGCTGGAGTGCAGTGGCACAATCTTGGCTCACTGCAATCTCCGCCTCCTGGGTTCAAGCGATT
CTCCTGCCTCAGCCTCCCGAGTTGTTGGGATTCCAGGCATGCATGACCAGGCTCAGCTAATTTTTGTTTT
TTTGGTAGAGACGGGGTTTCACCATATTGGCCAGGCTGGTCTCCAACTCCTAATCTCAGGTGATCTACCC
ACCTTGGCCTCCCAAATTGCTGGGATTACAGGCGTGAACCACTGCTCCCTTCCCTGTCCTTCTGATTTTG
TAGGTAACCACGTGCGGACCGAGCGGCCGCAGGAACCCCTAGTGATGGAGTTGGCCACTCCCTCTCTGCG
CGCTCGCTCGCTCACTGAGGCCGGGCGACCAAAGGTCGCCCGACGCCCGGGCTTTGCCCGGGCGGCCTCA
GTGAGCGAGCGAGCGCGCAGCTGCCTGCAGGGGCGCCTGATGCGGTATTTTCTCCTTACGCATCTGTGCG
GTATTTCACACCGCATA
[95 nt withheld, positions 4918-5012]
T
[46 nt withheld, positions 5014-5059]
C
[141 nt withheld, positions 5061-5201]
CCTTTGACGTTGGAGTCCACGTTCTTT
[37 nt withheld, positions 5229-5265]
ACTCTATCTCGGGCTATTCTTTTGATTTATAAGGGATTTTGCCGATTTCGGTCTATTGGTTAAAAAATGA
GCTGATTTAACAAAAATTTAACGCGAATTTTAACAAAATATTAACGTTTACAATTTTATGGTGCACTCTC
AGTACAATCTGCTCTGATGCCGCATAGTTAAGCCAGCCCCGACACCCGCCAACACCCGCTGACGCGCCCT
GACGGGCTTGTCTGCTCCCGGCATCCGCTTACAGACAAGCTGTGACCGTCTCCGGGAGCTGCATGTGTCA
GAGGTTTTCACCGTCATCACCGAAACGCGCGAGACGAAAGGGCCTCGTGATACGCCTATTTTTATAGGTT
AATGTCATGATAATAATGGTTTCTTAGACGTCAGGTGGCACTTTTCGGGGAAATGTGCGCGGAACCCCTA
TTTGTTTATTTTTCTAAATACATTCAAATATGTATCCGCTCATGAGACAATAACCCTGATAAATGCTTCA
ATAATATTGAAAAAGGAAGAGTATGAGTATTCAACATTTCCGTGTCGCCCTTATTCCCTTTTTTGCGGCA
TTTTGCCTTCCTGTTTTTGCTCACCCAGAAACGCTGGTGAAAGTAAAAGATGCTGAAGATCAGTTGGGTG
CACGAGTGGGTTACATCGAACTGGATCTCAACAGCGGTAAGATCCTTGAGAGTTTTCGCCCCGAAGAACG
TTTTCCAATGATGAGCACTTTTAAAGTTCTGCTATGTGGCGCGGTATTATCCCGTATTGACGCCGGGCAA
GAGCAACTCGGTCGCCGCATACACTATTCTCAGAATGACTTGGTTGAGTACTCACCAGTCACAGAAAAGC
ATCTTACGGATGGCATGACAGTAAGAGAATTATGCAGTGCTGCCATAACCATGAGTGATAACACTGCGGC
CAACTTACTTCTGACAACGATCGGAGGACCGAAGGAGCTAACCGCTTTTTTGCACAACATGGGGGATCAT
GTAACTCGCCTTGATCGTTGGGAACCGGAGCTGAATGAAGCCATACCAAACGACGAGCGTGACACCACGA
TGCCTGTAGCAATGGCAACAACGTTGCGCAAACTATTAACTGGCGAACTACTTACTCTAGCTTCCCGGCA
ACAATTAATAGACTGGATGGAGGCGGATAAAGTTGCAGGACCACTTCTGCGCTCGGCCCTTCCGGCTGGC
TGGTTTATTGCTGATAAATCTGGAGCCGGTGAGCGTGGGTCTCGCGGTATCATTGCAGCACTGGGGCCAG
ATGGTAAGCCCTCCCGTATCGTAGTTATCTACACGACGGGGAGTCAGGCAACTATGGATGAACGAAATAG
ACAGATCGCTGAGATAGGTGCCTCACTGATTAAGCATTGGTAACTGTCAGACCAAGTTTACTCATATATA
CTTTAGATTGATTTAAAACTTCATTTTTAATTTAAAAGGATCTAGGTGAAGATCCTTTTTGATAATCTCA
TGACCAAAATCCCTTAACGTGAGTTTTCGTTCCACTGAGCGTCAGACCCCGTAGAAAAGATCAAAGGATC
TTCTTGAGATCCTTTTTTTCTGCGCGTAATCTGCTGCTTGCAAACAAAAAAACCACCGCTACCAGCGGTG
GTTTGTTTGCCGGATCAAGAGCTACCAACTCTTTTTCCGAAGGTAACTGGCTTCAGCAGAGCGCAGATAC
CAAATACTGTTCTTCTAGTGTAGCCGTAGTTAGGCCACCACTTCAAGAACTCTGTAGCACCGCCTACATA
CCTCGCTCTGCTAATCCTGTTACCAGTGGCTGCTGCCAGTGGCGATAAGTCGTGTCTTACCGGGTTGGAC
TCAAGACGATAGTTACCGGATAAGGCGCAGCGGTCGGGCTGAACGGGGGGTTCGTGCACACAGCCCAGCT
TGGAGCGAACGACCTACACCGAACTGAGATACCTACAGCGTGAGCTATGAGAAAGCGCCACGCTTCCCGA
AGGGAGAAAGGCGGACAGGTATCCGGTAAGCGGCAGGGTCGGAACAGGAGAGCGCACGAGGGAGCTTCCA
GGGGGAAACGCCTGGTATCTTTATAGTCCTGTCGGGTTTCGCCACCTCTGACTTGAGCGTCGATTTTTGT
GATGCTCGTCAGGGGGGCGGAGC
Features (pLannotate 1.2.2; 15 found; start..end, strand, type, name):
     82..109     +  repeat_region  AAV2 ITR (fragment): inverted terminal repeat of adeno-associated virus serotype 2 inverted
    138..165     +  repeat_region  AAV2 ITR (fragment): inverted terminal repeat of adeno-associated virus serotype 2 inverted
    219..1507    +  promoter       CaMKII promoter: promoter for the mouse calcium/calmodulin-dependent kinase II α subunit
   2199..2918    +  CDS            cEGFP: cEGFP is a basic (constitutively fluorescent) green fluorescent protein published in 2008, derived from Aequorea victoria.
   3375..3560    +  CDS            Rtn4r (fragment): RTN4R_MOUSE - Also known as Ngr1, Nogor. Experimental evidence at protein level: Swiss-Prot protein existence level 1. Receptor for RTN4, OMG and MAG (PubMed:11201742, PubMed:12089450, PubMed:15504325, PubMed:18411262, PubMed:22923615). Functions as receptor for the sialylated gangliosides GT1b and GM1 (PubMed:18411262). Besides, functions as receptor for chondroitin sulfate proteoglycans (PubMed:22406547). Can also bind heparin (PubMed:22406547). Intracellular signaling cascades are triggered via the coreceptor NGFR (By similarity). Signaling mediates activation of Rho and downstream reorgani
   3585..4173    +  misc_feature   WPRE: woodchuck hepatitis virus posttranscriptional regulatory element
   4205..4681    +  polyA_signal   hGH poly(A) signal: human growth hormone polyadenylation signal
   4721..4861    +  repeat_region  AAV2 ITR: inverted terminal repeat of adeno-associated virus serotype 2 inverted
   4866..4917    -  misc_feature   bom (fragment): basis of mobility region from pBR322
   4936..5391    +  rep_origin     f1 ori (sequence partly withheld): f1 bacteriophage origin of replication; arrow indicates direction of (+) strand synthesis
   5392..5441    -  misc_feature   bom (fragment): basis of mobility region from pBR322
   5543..5578    -  CDS            rop (fragment): Rop protein, which maintains plasmids at low copy number; rop
   5673..5777    +  promoter       AmpR promoter: bla
   5778..6638    +  CDS            AmpR: β-lactamase; bla; confers resistance to ampicillin, carbenicillin, and related antibiotics
   6809..9       +  rep_origin     ori (across the origin): high-copy-number ColE1/pMB1/pBR322/pUC origin of replication
