[The description below was written by a language model from this plasmid's Addgene catalogue record and pLannotate feature annotations shown in this document.]
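Description:
pAAV-CaMKIIa-HA-eLACCO2.1-NGR is an adeno-associated virus transfer plasmid (7,388 nt in the sequenced record) carrying a genetically encoded fluorescent biosensor for extracellular L-lactate. It is propagated in bacteria as a high-copy plasmid through a ColE1/pUC-type origin and selected with ampicillin via the β-lactamase gene and its own promoter. An f1 phage origin and short remnants of pBR322 bom and rop sequences are also present in the backbone. The expression cassette lies between AAV2 inverted terminal repeats, which are the cis elements needed for packaging the cassette into recombinant AAV particles. The annotation detects the downstream ITR in full but only two short fragments of the upstream one. This may reflect the difficulty of sequencing and annotating these repeats rather than a true deletion. The record lists a recombination-deficient strain for growth, which is common for ITR-containing plasmids.

Expression is driven by the mouse CaMKIIα promoter, commonly used to direct transgene expression to excitatory neurons. The synthetic insert, eLACCO2.1, is recorded as 2,016 bp. The feature table annotates only parts of it: a GFP-derived coding segment that supplies the fluorescent reporter portion, and a C-terminal fragment of mouse Rtn4r (Nogo receptor, the "NGR" in the name). This fragment presumably serves to anchor the sensor on the outer cell surface, consistent with its extracellular sensing purpose. The lactate-binding portion and the HA element indicated by the name are not annotated separately. A WPRE downstream of the coding sequence enhances transcript stability and expression, and the human growth hormone polyadenylation signal terminates the transcript. The construct is intended for producing AAV to image extracellular L-lactate by fluorescence in CaMKIIα-expressing cells.
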