Addgene plasmid #207989: pAAV-CaMKIIa-HA-eLACCO2.1-NGR
Purpose: Biosensor for extracellular L-lactate
Depositing lab: Robert Campbell & Yuki Kambe. Depositing organization: Kagoshima University. Publication: Lactate biosensors for spectrally and spatially multiplexed fluorescence imaging. Nasu Y, Aggarwal A, Le GNT, Vo CT, Kambe Y, Wang X, Beinlich FRM, Lee AB, Ram TR, Wang F, Gorzo KA, Kamijo Y, Boisvert M, Nishinami S, Kawamura G, Ozawa T, Toda H, Gordon GR, Ge S, Hirase H, Nedergaard M, Paquet ME, Drobizhev M, Podgorski K, Campbell RE. Nat Commun. 2023 Oct 27;14(1):6598. doi: 10.1038/s41467-023-42230-5. PubMed 37891202.
Backbone
  Vector backbone: pAAV
  Vector type: AAV
Growth in bacteria
  Bacterial resistance: Ampicillin, 100 μg/mL
  Growth temperature: 37°C
  Growth strain: NEB Stable
  Copy number: High Copy
Gene/Insert
  Gene/Insert name: eLACCO2.1
  Species: Synthetic
  Insert size (bp): 2016
  Promoter: CaMKII
  Cloning method: Restriction Enzyme; 5′ cloning site Unknown (unknown if destroyed); 3′ cloning site Unknown (unknown if destroyed)
Terms and licenses: Academic/Nonprofit Terms; Industry Terms: Not Available to Industry
Depositor comments: Please visit https://doi.org/10.1101/2022.12.27.522013 for bioRxiv preprint.
How to cite: pAAV-CaMKIIa-HA-eLACCO2.1-NGR was a gift from Robert Campbell & Yuki Kambe (Addgene plasmid # 207989 ; http://n2t.net/addgene:207989 ; RRID:Addgene_207989)
